Addgene plasmid #20685: pBS-AMV-β1L9'S-nAchR
Depositing lab: Henry Lester. Depositing organization: California Institute of Technology. Publication: Channel gating governed symmetrically by conserved leucine residues in the M2 domain of nicotinic receptors. Labarca C, Nowak MW, Zhang H, Tang L, Deshpande P, Lester HA. Nature. 1995 Aug 10. 376(6540):514-6. 10.1038/376514a0 PubMed 7637783.
Backbone
  Vector backbone: pBluescript II SK
  Backbone manufacturer: Stratagene
  Backbone size w/o insert (bp): 3000
  Vector type: Bacterial Expression
Growth in bacteria
  Bacterial resistance: Ampicillin, 100 μg/mL
  Growth temperature: 37°C
  Growth strain: DH5alpha
  Copy number: High Copy
Gene/Insert
  Gene/Insert name: nicotinic acetylcholine receptors (alt names: nAchR; Beta1; Chrnb1)
  Species: M. musculus (mouse)
  Insert size (bp): 2100
  Mutation: Leucine at 9' position in M2 region changed to Serine OR (L262S)
  GenBank ID: BC023318
  Entrez Gene: Chrnb1 (a.k.a. Achr-2, Acrb)
  Tag / fusion protein: AMV (N terminal on insert); pA 50 (C terminal on insert)
  Cloning method: Restriction Enzyme; 5′ cloning site Bst E II (unknown if destroyed); 3′ cloning site BstX I (unknown if destroyed)
  Sequencing primers: 5′ T7
Terms and licenses: Academic/Nonprofit Terms; Industry Terms: Not Available to Industry
How to cite: pBS-AMV-β1L9'S-nAchR was a gift from Henry Lester (Addgene plasmid # 20685 ; http://n2t.net/addgene:20685 ; RRID:Addgene_20685)
