[The description below was written by a language model from this plasmid's Addgene catalogue record.]
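Description:
pBS-AMV-β1L9'S-nAchR is a pBluescript II SK-based plasmid (backbone about 3 kb) carrying a roughly 2.1 kb mouse cDNA for the β1 subunit of the muscle-type nicotinic acetylcholine receptor (Chrnb1). It is catalogued as a bacterial expression vector, is maintained at high copy in E. coli, and is selected with ampicillin. The insert was placed by restriction cloning between BstEII and BstXI sites. The record does not say whether these sites survived cloning.

The subunit carries a point mutation that changes the conserved leucine at the 9' position of the pore-lining M2 transmembrane segment to serine (L262S). The coding region is flanked by two elements listed in the "tag" fields as AMV at the 5' end and pA 50 at the 3' end. These are most plausibly not protein tags: AMV probably denotes the alfalfa mosaic virus 5' untranslated leader, which enhances translation, and pA 50 a templated poly(A) tract of about 50 residues, though the record does not define either one. The promoter is not stated explicitly. T7 is listed as the 5' sequencing primer, and pBluescript carries phage promoters flanking its polylinker. This arrangement suggests a template for in vitro transcription of translatable mRNA rather than for protein production in bacteria.

The associated publication concerns how conserved M2 leucine residues govern channel gating in nicotinic receptors. The construct therefore fits studies in which the mutant β1 subunit is co-expressed with other receptor subunits to examine how 9' substitutions affect gating. The record does not name the expression system used.
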