>Addgene plasmid #20685 | pBS-AMV-β1L9'S-nAchR | addgene partial sequence | sequence record 26568 | 20685 with T7
ATTTTCTTTCAATACTTCCACCATGGCCTTAGGGGCGCTGCTTCTGCTTCTAGGGGTACTCGGGACGCCC
CTCGCCCCAGGCGCCCGCGGGTCGGAAGCCGAAGGCCAACTGATTAAGAAACTTTTCTCCAACTATGATA
GCTCGGTGAGGCCGGCGCGGGAGGTGGGAGACCGCGTCGGGGTCAGCATCGGCCTCACCCTGGCGCAACT
CATCAGCCTGAACGAGAAGGATGAAGAAATGAGCACAAAGGTGTACTTAGACCTGGAGTGGACCGACTAC
AGGTTAAGCTGGGACCCCGCAGAACATGATGGCATCGATTCTCTCCGCATCACTGCTGAATCCGTTTGGC
TCCCTGATGTGGTGCTGCTGAACAACAATGACGGAAATTTCGACGTTGCCCTGGACATCAATGTTGTGGT
ATCTTTCGAGGGCTCTGTGCGCTGGCAACCCCCTGGCCTGTACCGCAGCAGCTGCAGCATCCAGGTCACC
TACTTCCCCTTTGACTGGCAGAACTGCACCATGGTGTTTAGTTCCTACAGCTATGACAGCTCTGAGGTCA
GCCTGAAGACGGGCCTGGATCCTGAAGGAGAGGAGAGGCAGGAAGTCTACATTCATGAAGGGACCTTCAT
TGAGAATGGCCAATGGGAGATTATCCACAAACCTTCTAGGTTAATCCAACTTCC
